Addgene plasmid #197259: pGADT7-δ
Purpose: Expression of GAL4 transcriptional activation domain (AD)-AP-3 δ fusion protein in yeast (yeast two-hybrid or yeast three-hybrid assays)
Depositing lab: Juan Bonifacino. Depositing organization: National Institute of Child Health and Human Development (NICHD). Publication: Conservation and diversification of dileucine signal recognition by adaptor protein (AP) complex variants. Mattera R, Boehm M, Chaudhuri R, Prabhu Y, Bonifacino JS. J Biol Chem. 2011 Jan 21;286(3):2022-30. doi: 10.1074/jbc.M110.197178. Epub 2010 Nov 19. PubMed 21097499.
Backbone
  Vector backbone: pGADT7
  Backbone size w/o insert (bp): 7987
  Total vector size (bp): 11451
  Vector type: Yeast Expression
  Selectable markers: LEU2
Growth in bacteria
  Bacterial resistance: Ampicillin, 100 μg/mL
  Growth temperature: 37°C
  Growth strain: DH5alpha
  Copy number: Unknown
Gene/Insert
  Gene/Insert name: AP-3 δ
  Species: H. sapiens (human)
  Insert size (bp): 3462
  Mutation: Val 549 Ile substitution; silent substitutions in codons 663, 867 and 876
  Entrez Gene: AP3D1 (a.k.a. ADTD, HPS10, hBLVR)
  Promoter: ADH1
  Tag / fusion protein: GAL4 transcriptional activation domain (AD) fragment (N terminal on backbone); HA tag (N terminal on backbone)
  Cloning method: Restriction Enzyme; 5′ cloning site BamH1 (not destroyed); 3′ cloning site XhoI (not destroyed)
  Sequencing primers: 5′ GAL4 transcriptional activation domain forward; 3′ GAL4 transcriptional activation domain reverse
Terms and licenses: Academic/Nonprofit Terms; Industry Terms: Not Available to Industry
How to cite: pGADT7-δ was a gift from Juan Bonifacino (Addgene plasmid # 197259 ; http://n2t.net/addgene:197259 ; RRID:Addgene_197259)
