[The description below was written by a language model from this plasmid's Addgene catalogue record and pLannotate feature annotations shown in this document.]
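Description:
pGADT7-δ is an 11,451 bp yeast expression plasmid built on the pGADT7 two-hybrid "prey" backbone. It is an E. coli–yeast shuttle vector. A high-copy ColE1/pUC-type origin and the β-lactamase gene (ampicillin resistance) support propagation in bacteria. The 2μ origin provides episomal maintenance in Saccharomyces cerevisiae, and the LEU2 gene with its own promoter allows selection by leucine prototrophy in leu2 strains. The annotation also picks up backbone remnants with no stated role here, including lac promoter/operator fragments, lacI, rop and bom fragments, and two loxP sites.

The payload is the human AP-3 δ subunit (AP3D1), an insert of about 3.46 kb cloned between BamHI and XhoI sites, both of which are retained. The record notes a Val549Ile substitution and silent changes in codons 663, 867 and 876. Transcription is driven by the constitutive yeast ADH1 promoter and ended by the ADH1 terminator. The coding sequence lies downstream of, and in the same orientation as, an SV40 nuclear localization signal, the GAL4 transcriptional activation domain and an HA epitope tag. The product is therefore a nuclear-targeted AD–HA–δ fusion that can be detected with anti-HA antibodies. A T7 promoter sits between the activation domain and the HA tag; in pGADT7-type vectors this generally allows in vitro transcription of the HA-tagged insert without the GAL4 portion.

The stated purpose is yeast two-hybrid or three-hybrid assays. In these, interaction of the AD–δ fusion with a GAL4 DNA-binding-domain partner reconstitutes a functional activator and switches on reporter genes. The associated publication concerns recognition of dileucine sorting signals by adaptor protein complex variants.
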