Features (pLannotate 1.2.2; 25 found; start..end, strand, type, name):
     68..406     +  CDS            YO085_YEAST: Protein predicted: Swiss-Prot protein existence level 4. From Saccharomyces cerevisiae (strain ATCC 204508 / S288c) (Baker's yeast).
    771..1475    +  promoter       ADH1 promoter: S. cerevisiae ADH1; promoter for alcohol dehydrogenase 1
   1521..1540    +  CDS            SV40 NLS (fragment): nuclear localization signal of SV40 (simian virus 40) large T antigen
   1557..1898    +  CDS            GAL4 activation domain: activation domain of the GAL4 transcriptional activator; Saccharomyces cerevisiae GAL4 (truncated)
   1904..1922    +  promoter       T7 promoter: promoter for bacteriophage T7 RNA polymerase
   1941..1967    +  CDS            HA: HA (human influenza hemagglutinin) epitope tag
   2031..5489    +  CDS            AP3D1: AP3D1_HUMAN - Experimental evidence at protein level: Swiss-Prot protein existence level 1. Part of the AP-3 complex, an adaptor-related complex which is not clathrin-associated. The complex is associated with the Golgi region as well as more peripheral structures. It facilitates the budding of vesicles from the Golgi membrane and may be directly involved in trafficking to lysosomes. Involved in process of CD8+ T- cell and NK cell degranulation (PubMed:26744459). In concert with the BLOC-1 complex, AP-3 is required to target cargos into vesicles assembled at cell bodies for delivery into neuri
   5741..5875    +  CDS            ADH1 (fragment): ADH1_YEAST - Also known as ADC1. Experimental evidence at protein level: Swiss-Prot protein existence level 1. This isozyme preferentially catalyzes the conversion of primary unbranched alcohols to their corresponding aldehydes. Also shows activity toward secondary alcohols. From Saccharomyces cerevisiae (strain ATCC 204508 / S288c) (Baker's yeast).
   5879..6066    +  terminator     ADH1 terminator: S. cerevisiae ADH1; transcription terminator for the S. cerevisiae alcohol dehydrogenase 1 (ADH1) gene
   6183..7277    -  CDS            LEU2: 3-isopropylmalate dehydrogenase, required for leucine biosynthesis; S. cerevisiae LEU2; yeast auxotrophic marker
   7278..7683    -  promoter       LEU2 promoter: S. cerevisiae LEU2
   7747..7769    -  protein_bind   lac operator (fragment): The lac repressor binds to the lac operator to inhibit transcription in E. coli. This inhibition can be relieved by adding lactose or isopropyl-β-D-thiogalactopyranoside (IPTG). lac repressor encoded by lacI
   7773..7803    -  promoter       lac promoter: promoter for the E. coli lac operon
   7818..7839    -  protein_bind   CAP binding site: CAP binding activates transcription in the presence of cAMP. E. coli catabolite activator protein
   7852..7893    -  CDS            lacI (fragment): lac repressor; lacI; The lac repressor binds to the lac operator to inhibit transcription in E. coli. This inhibition can be relieved by adding lactose or isopropyl-β-D-thiogalactopyranoside (IPTG).
   7894..7927    -  protein_bind   loxP: Cre-mediated recombination occurs in the 8-bp core sequence (GCATACAT). Cre recombinase
   8005..8038    -  protein_bind   loxP: Cre-mediated recombination occurs in the 8-bp core sequence (GCATACAT). Cre recombinase
   8039..8095    -  CDS            lacI (fragment): lac repressor; lacI; The lac repressor binds to the lac operator to inhibit transcription in E. coli. This inhibition can be relieved by adding lactose or isopropyl-β-D-thiogalactopyranoside (IPTG).
   8278..8866    -  rep_origin     ori: high-copy-number ColE1/pMB1/pBR322/pUC origin of replication
   9037..9897    -  CDS            AmpR: β-lactamase; bla; confers resistance to ampicillin, carbenicillin, and related antibiotics
   9898..10002   -  promoter       AmpR promoter: bla
  10097..10132   +  CDS            rop (fragment): Rop protein, which maintains plasmids at low copy number; rop
  10234..10283   +  misc_feature   bom (fragment): basis of mobility region from pBR322
  10284..11448   +  rep_origin     2μ ori: yeast 2μ plasmid origin of replication
  11449..18      -  misc_feature   MCS (fragment) (across the origin): pUC18/19 multiple cloning site
>Addgene plasmid #197259 | pGADT7-δ | addgene full sequence | sequence record 387016 | Addgene NGS Result
TGCATGCCTGCAGGTCGAGATCCGGGATCGAAGAAATGATGGTAAATGAAATAGGAAATCAAGGAGCATG
AAGGCAAAAGACAAATATAAGGGTCGAACGAAAAATAAAGTGAAAAGTGTTGATATGATGTATTTGGCTT
TGCGGCGCCGAAAAAACGAGTTTACGCAATTGCACAATCATGCTGACTCTGTGGCGGACCCGCGCTCTTG
CCGGCCCGGCGATAACGCTGGGCGTGAGGCTGTGCCCGGCGGAGTTTTTTGCGCCTGCATTTTCCAAGGT
TTACCCTGCGCTAAGGGGCGAGATTGGAGAAGCAATAAGAATGCCGGTTGGGGTTGCGATGATGACGACC
ACGACAACTGGTGTCATTATTTAAGTTGCCGAAAGAACCTGAGTGCATTTGCAACATGAGTATACTAGAA
GAATGAGCCAAGACTTGCGAGACGCGAGTTTGCCGGTGGTGCGAACAATAGAGCGACCATGACCTTGAAG
GTGAGACGCGCATAACCGCTAGAGTACTTTGAAGAGGAAACAGCAATAGGGTTGCTACCAGTATAAATAG
ACAGGTACATACAACACTGGAAATGGTTGTCTGTTTGAGTACGCTTTCAATTCATTTGGGTGTGCACTTT
ATTATGTTACAATATGGAAGGGAACTTTACACTTCTCCTATGCACATATATTAATTAAAGTCCAATGCTA
GTAGAGAAGGGGGGTAACACCCCTCCGCGCTCTTTTCCGATTTTTTTCTAAACCGTGGAATATTTCGGAT
ATCCTTTTGTTGTTTCCGGGTGTACAATATGGACTTCCTCTTTTCTGGCAACCAAACCCATACATCGGGA
TTCCTATAATACCTTCGTTGGTCTCCCTAACATGTAGGTGGCGGAGGGGAGATATACAATAGAACAGATA
CCAGACAAGACATAATGGGCTAAACAAGACTACACCAATTACACTGCCTCATTGATGGTGGTACATAACG
AACTAATACTGTAGCCCTAGACTTGATAGCCATCATCATATCGAAGTTTCACTACCCTTTTTCCATTTGC
CATCTATTGAAGTAATAATAGGCGCATGCAACTTCTTTTCTTTTTTTTTCTTTTCTCTCTCCCCCGTTGT
TGTCTCACCATATCCGCAATGACAAAAAAATGATGGAAGACACTAAAGGAAAAAATTAACGACAAAGACA
GCACCAACAGATGTCGTTGTTCCAGAGCTGATGAGGGGTATCTCGAAGCACACGAAACTTTTTCCTTCCT
TCATTCACGCACACTACTCTCTAATGAGCAACGGTATACGGCCTTCCTTCCAGTTACTTGAATTTGAAAT
AAAAAAAAGTTTGCTGTCTTGCTATCAAGTATAAATAGACCTGCAATTATTAATCTTTTGTTTCCTCGTC
ATTGTTCTCGTTCCCTTTCTTCCTTGTTTCTTTTTCTGCACAATATTTCAAGCTATACCAAGCATACAAT
CAACTCCAAGCTTTGCAAAGATGGATAAAGCGGAATTAATTCCCGAGCCTCCAAAAAAGAAGAGAAAGGT
CGAATTGGGTACCGCCGCCAATTTTAATCAAAGTGGGAATATTGCTGATAGCTCATTGTCCTTCACTTTC
ACTAACAGTAGCAACGGTCCGAACCTCATAACAACTCAAACAAATTCTCAAGCGCTTTCACAACCAATTG
CCTCCTCTAACGTTCATGATAACTTCATGAATAATGAAATCACGGCTAGTAAAATTGATGATGGTAATAA
TTCAAAACCACTGTCACCTGGTTGGACGGACCAAACTGCGTATAACGCGTTTGGAATCACTACAGGGATG
TTTAATACCACTACAATGGATGATGTATATAACTATCTATTCGATGATGAAGATACCCCACCAAACCCAA
AAAAAGAGATCTTTAATACGACTCACTATAGGGCGAGCGCCGCCATGGAGTACCCATACGACGTACCAGA
TTACGCTCATATGGCCATGGAGGCCAGTGAATTCCACCCGGGTGGGCATCGATACGGGATCCGAATTCCG
ATGGCCCTCAAGATGGTGAAGGGCAGCATCGACCGCATGTTCGACAAGAATCTGCAGGACTTGGTCCGCG
GCATCCGTAACCACAAGGAGGACGAGGCAAAATACATATCTCAGTGCATTGATGAGATCAAGCAGGAGCT
GAAGCAGGACAACATAGCGGTGAAGGCGAACGCGGTCTGCAAGCTGACGTATTTACAGATGTTGGGATAC
GACATCAGCTGGGCCGCCTTCAACATCATAGAAGTGATGAGTGCCTCCAAGTTCACCTTCAAGCGAATTG
GCTACCTCGCTGCTTCCCAGAGCTTTCACGAAGGCACCGACGTCATCATGCTGACCACCAATCAGATCCG
TAAGGACTTGAGCAGCCCCAGCCAGTACGACACAGGTGTTGCACTGACGGGTCTGTCCTGCTTCGTCACC
CCAGACCTTGCCAGAGACCTGGCAAATGACATCATGACACTGATGTCACACACCAAGCCCTACATCAGGA
AGAAGGCTGTGCTGATCATGTACAAGGTGTTCCTGAAGTACCCCGAGTCGCTGCGCCCTGCCTTTCCCCG
GCTGAAGGAGAAGCTGGAGGACCCCGACCCCGGGGTTCAGTCGGCTGCCGTCAATGTCATCTGCGAGCTG
GCCAGACGCAACCCTAAGAACTACCTGTCCCTGGCCCCGCTCTTTTTCAAGCTGATGACGTCCTCCACCA
ACAACTGGGTCCTCATCAAGATCATCAAGCTGTTCGGTGCTCTTACTCCTTTGGAACCGCGGCTGGGCAA
GAAGCTGATCGAGCCCCTCACCAATCTCATCCACAGCACGTCTGCCATGTCTCTCCTCTATGAATGTGTG
AACACCGTGATTGCAGTGCTCATCTCGCTGTCCTCCGGCATGCCCAACCACAGCGCCAGCATCCAGCTTT
GTGTTCAGAAATTAAGGATATTGATCGAGGACTCCGATCAGAACTTGAAGTACCTGGGGCTGCTGGCAAT
GTCCAAGATCCTGAAGACCCACCCCAAGTCCGTGCAGTCCCACAAGGACCTCATCCTGCAGTGCCTGGAC
GACAAGGACGAGTCCATCCGGCTGCGGGCCCTGGACCTGCTCTATGGGATGGTGTCCAAGAAGAACCTGA
TGGAGATCGTGAAGAAGCTGATGACCCACGTAGACAAGGCAGAGGGTACCACCTACCGTGACGAGCTGCT
CACCAAGATCATTGACATCTGCAGCCAGTCCAACTACCAGTACATCACCAACTTCGAGTGGTACATCAGC
ATCCTGGTGGAGCTGACCCGGCTGGAGGGCACACGGCACGGCCACCTCATCGCCGCCCAAATGCTGGACG
TGGCCATCCGCGTGAAGGCCATCCGCAAGTTCGCCGTGTCCCAGATGTCTGCGCTGCTTGACAGTGCACA
CCTGCTGGCCAGCAGCACCCAGCGGAACGGGATCTGTGAGGTGCTGTACGCTGCCGCCTGGATCTGCGGG
GAGTTCTCAGAGCATCTGCAGGAACCACACCACACTTTGGAGGCCATGCTGCGGCCCAGAGTCACCACGC
TGCCAGGCCACATCCAGGCCGTGTATGTGCAGAACGTGGTCAAGCTCTACGCCTCCATCCTGCAGCAGAA
GGAGCAGGCCGGGGAGGCAGAGGGCGCTCAGGCCATCACCCAGCTCATGGTGGACCGGCTGCCCCAGTTT
GTGCAGAGCGCAGACCTGGAGGTGCAGGAGCGGGCGTCCTGCATCCTGCAGCTGGTCAAGCACATCCAGA
AGCTTCAGGCCAAGGACGTGCCTGTGGCAGAGGAGGTCAGCGCTCTCTTTGCTGGGGAGCTGAACCCAGT
GGCCCCCAAGGCCCAGAAGAAGGTTCCAGTCCCCGAAGGCCTGGACCTGGACGCCTGGATCAATGAGCCA
CTCTCGGACAGCGAGTCAGAGGACGAGAGGCCCAGGGCCGTCTTCCACGAGGAGGAGCAGCGGCGTCCCA
AGCACCGGCCGTCGGAGGCGGACGAGGAAGAGCTGGCTCGGCGCCGAGAGGCCCGGAAGCAGGAGCAGGC
CAACAACCCCTTCTACATCAAGAGCTCGCCATCGCCACAGAAGCGGTACCAGGACACCCCGGGCGTGGAG
CACATTCCCGTGGTGCAGATTGACCTCTCCGTCCCCTTGAAGGTTCCAGGGCTGCCTATGTCAGATCAGT
ATGTGAAGCTGGAGGAGGAGCGGCGGCACCGGCAGAAGCTGGAGAAGGACAAGAGGAGGAAAAAGAGGAA
GGAGAAGGAGAAGAAGGGCAAGCGCCGCCACAGCTCGCTGCCCACGGAGAGCGACGAGGACATCGCCCCT
GCCCAGCAGGTGGACATCGTCACAGAGGAGATGCCTGAGAATGCTCTGCCCAGCGACGAGGATGACAAAG
ACCCCAACGACCCCTACAGGGCTCTGGATATTGACCTGGATAAGCCCTTAGCCGACAGCGAGAAACTGCC
TATTCAGAAACACAGAAACACCGAGACCTCAAAATCCCCTGAGAAGGACGTTCCCATGGTAGAAAAGAAG
AGCAAGAAACCCAAGAAGAAAGAGAAAAAACACAAAGAGAAAGAGAGAGACAAGGAGAAGAAGAAGGAGA
AGGAGAAGAAAAAATCTCCCAAGCCTAAGAAGAAGAAGCACAGGAAGGAGAAGGAGGAGCGGACCAAAGG
CAAGAAGAAGTCCAAGAAGCAGCCTCCAGGCAGCGAGGAGGCAGCGGGGGAGCCGGTGCAGAATGGCGCG
CCAGAGGAGGAGCAGCTCCCGCCTGAGTCCAGCTACTCCCTCCTCGCTGAAAATTCCTATGTTAAAATGA
CCTGTGACATCCGGGGCAGTCTGCAGGAGGACAGCCAGGTCACTGTGGCCATCGTGCTGGAGAACAGGAG
CAGCAGCATCCTCAAGGGCATGGAGCTCAGCGTGCTGGACTCACTCAATGCCAGGATGGCCCGGCCGCAG
GGCTCCTCCGTCCACGATGGCGTCCCCGTGCCTTTCCAGCTGCCCCCAGGCGTCTCCAACGAAGCCCAGT
ATGTGTTCACCATCCAGAGCATCGTCATGGCGCAGAAGCTCAAGGGGACCCTGTCCTTCATTGCCAAGAA
TGACGAGGGTGCGACCCACGAGAAGCTGGACTTCAGGCTGCACTTCAGCTGCAGCTCCTACTTGATCACC
ACTCCCTGCTACAGTGACGCCTTTGCTAAGTTGCTGGAGTCTGGGGACTTGAGCATGAGCTCAATCAAAG
TCGATGGCATTCGGATGTCCTTCCAGAATCTTCTGGCGAAGATCTGTTTTCACCACCATTTTTCCGTTGT
GGAGCGAGTGGACTCCTGTGCCTCCATGTACAGCCGCTCCATCCAGGGCCACCATGTCTGCCTCCTGGTG
AAAAAGGGTGAGAACTCTGTCTCAGTCGACGGGAAGTGCAGTGACTCCACGCTACTGAGCAACTTGTTAG
AAGAGATGAAGGCGACGCTGGCCAAGTGTTGACTCGAGCTGCAGATGAATCGTAGATACTGAAAAACCCC
GCAAGTTCACTTCAACTGTGCATCGTGCACCATCTCAATTTCTTTCATTTATACATCGTTTTGCCTTCTT
TTATGTAACTATACTCCTCTAAGTTTCAATCTTGGCCATGTAACCTCTGATCTATAGAATTTTTTAAATG
ACTAGAATTAATGCCCATCTTTTTTTTGGACCTAAATTCTTCATGAAAATATATTACGAGGGCTTATTCA
GAAGCTTTGGACTTCTTCGCCAGAGGTTTGGTCAAGTCTCCAATCAAGGTTGTCGGCTTGTCTACCTTGC
CAGAAATTTACGAAAAGATGGAAAAGGGTCAAATCGTTGGTAGATACGTTGTTGACACTTCTAAATAAGC
GAATTTCTTATGATTTATGATTTTTATTATTAAATAAGTTATAAAAAAAATAAGTGTATACAAATTTTAA
AGTGACTCTTAGGTTTTAAAACGAAAATTCTTATTCTTGAGTAACTCTTTCCTGTAGGTCAGGTTGCTTT
CTCAGGTATAGCATGAGGTCGCTCTTATTGACCACACCTCTACCGGCCGGTCGAAATTCCCCTACCCTAT
GAACATATTCCATTTTGTAATTTCGTGTCGTTTCTATTATGAATTTCATTTATAAAGTTTATGTACAAAT
ATCATAAAAAAAGAGAATCTTTTTAAGCAAGGATTTTCTTAACTTCTTCGGCGACAGCATCACCGACTTC
GGTGGTACTGTTGGAACCACCTAAATCACCAGTTCTGATACCTGCATCCAAAACCTTTTTAACTGCATCT
TCAATGGCCTTACCTTCTTCAGGCAAGTTCAATGACAATTTCAACATCATTGCAGCAGACAAGATAGTGG
CGATAGGGTTGACCTTATTCTTTGGCAAATCTGGAGCAGAACCGTGGCATGGTTCGTACAAACCAAATGC
GGTGTTCTTGTCTGGCAAAGAGGCCAAGGACGCAGATGGCAACAAACCCAAGGAACCTGGGATAACGGAG
GCTTCATCGGAGATGATATCACCAAACATGTTGCTGGTGATTATAATACCATTTAGGTGGGTTGGGTTCT
TAACTAGGATCATGGCGGCAGAATCAATCAATTGATGTTGAACCTTCAATGTAGGAAATTCGTTCTTGAT
GGTTTCCTCCACAGTTTTTCTCCATAATCTTGAAGAGGCCAAAACATTAGCTTTATCCAAGGACCAAATA
GGCAATGGTGGCTCATGTTGTAGGGCCATGAAAGCGGCCATTCTTGTGATTCTTTGCACTTCTGGAACGG
TGTATTGTTCACTATCCCAAGCGACACCATCACCATCGTCTTCCTTTCTCTTACCAAAGTAAATACCTCC
CACTAATTCTCTGACAACAACGAAGTCAGTACCTTTAGCAAATTGTGGCTTGATTGGAGATAAGTCTAAA
AGAGAGTCGGATGCAAAGTTACATGGTCTTAAGTTGGCGTACAATTGAAGTTCTTTACGGATTTTTAGTA
AACCTTGTTCAGGTCTAACACTACCTGTACCCCATTTAGGACCACCCACAGCACCTAACAAAACGGCATC
AGCCTTCTTGGAGGCTTCCAGCGCCTCATCTGGAAGTGGGACACCTGTAGCTTCGATAGCAGCACCACCA
ATTAAATGATTTTCGAAATCGAACTTGACATTGGAACGAACATCAGAAATAGCTTTAAGAACCTTAATGG
CTTCGGCTGTGATTTCTTGACCAACGTGGTCACCTGGCAAAACGACGATCTTCTTAGGGGCAGACATTAG
AATGGTATATCCTTGAAATATATATATATATTGCTGAAATGTAAAAGGTAAGAAAAGTTAGAAAGTAAGA
CGATTGCTAACCACCTATTGGAAAAAACAATAGGTCCTTAAATAATATTGTCAACTTCAAGTATTGTGAT
GCAAGCATTTAGTCATGAACGCTTCTCTATTCTATATGAAAAGCCGGTTCCGGCGCTCTCACCTTTCCTT
TTTCTCCCAATTTTTCAGTTGAAAAAGGTATATGCGTCAGGCGACCTCTGAAATTAACAAAAAATTTCCA
GTCATCGAATTTGATTCTGTGCGATAGCGCCCCTGTGTGTTCTCGTTATGTTGAGGAAAAAAATAATGGT
TGCTAAGAGATTCGAACTCTTGCATCTTACGATACCTGAGTATTCCCACAGTTGGGGGATCTCGACTCTA
GCTAGAGGATCAATTCGTAATCATGTCATAGCTGTTTCCTGTGTGAAATTGTTATCCGCTCACAATTCCA
CACAACATACGAGCCGGAAGCATAAAGTGTAAAGCCTGGGGTGCCTAATGAGTGAGCTAACTCACATTAA
TTGCGTTGCGCTCACTGCCCGCTTTCCAGTCGGGAAACCTGTCGTGCCAGCTGATAACTTCGTATAATGT
ATGCTATACGAAGTTATTAGGTCTGAAGAGGAGTTTACGTCCAGCCAAGCTAGCTTGGCTGCAGGTCGAG
CGGCCGCGATCCGGAACCCTTAATATAACTTCGTATAATGTATGCTATACGAAGTTATCAGCTGCATTAA
TGAATCGGCCAACGCGCGGGGAGAGGCGGTTTGCGTATTGGGCGCTCTTCCGCTTCCTCGCTCACTGACT
CGCTGCGCTCGGTCGTTCGGCTGCGGCGAGCGGTATCAGCTCACTCAAAGGCGGTAATACGGTTATCCAC
AGAATCAGGGGATAACGCAGGAAAGAACATGTGAGCAAAAGGCCAGCAAAAGGCCAGGAACCGTAAAAAG
GCCGCGTTGCTGGCGTTTTTCCATAGGCTCCGCCCCCCTGACGAGCATCACAAAAATCGACGCTCAAGTC
AGAGGTGGCGAAACCCGACAGGACTATAAAGATACCAGGCGTTTCCCCCTGGAAGCTCCCTCGTGCGCTC
TCCTGTTCCGACCCTGCCGCTTACCGGATACCTGTCCGCCTTTCTCCCTTCGGGAAGCGTGGCGCTTTCT
CATAGCTCACGCTGTAGGTATCTCAGTTCGGTGTAGGTCGTTCGCTCCAAGCTGGGCTGTGTGCACGAAC
CCCCCGTTCAGCCCGACCGCTGCGCCTTATCCGGTAACTATCGTCTTGAGTCCAACCCGGTAAGACACGA
CTTATCGCCACTGGCAGCAGCCACTGGTAACAGGATTAGCAGAGCGAGGTATGTAGGCGGTGCTACAGAG
TTCTTGAAGTGGTGGCCTAACTACGGCTACACTAGAAGAACAGTATTTGGTATCTGCGCTCTGCTGAAGC
CAGTTACCTTCGGAAAAAGAGTTGGTAGCTCTTGATCCGGCAAACAAACCACCGCTGGTAGCGGTGGTTT
TTTTGTTTGCAAGCAGCAGATTACGCGCAGAAAAAAAGGATCTCAAGAAGATCCTTTGATCTTTTCTACG
GGGTCTGACGCTCAGTGGAACGAAAACTCACGTTAAGGGATTTTGGTCATGAGATTATCAAAAAGGATCT
TCACCTAGATCCTTTTAAATTAAAAATGAAGTTTTAAATCAATCTAAAGTATATATGAGTAAACTTGGTC
TGACAGTTACCAATGCTTAATCAGTGAGGCACCTATCTCAGCGATCTGTCTATTTCGTTCATCCATAGTT
GCCTGACTCCCCGTCGTGTAGATAACTACGATACGGGAGGGCTTACCATCTGGCCCCAGTGCTGCAATGA
TACCGCGAGACCCACGCTCACCGGCTCCAGATTTATCAGCAATAAACCAGCCAGCCGGAAGGGCCGAGCG
CAGAAGTGGTCCTGCAACTTTATCCGCCTCCATCCAGTCTATTAATTGTTGCCGGGAAGCTAGAGTAAGT
AGTTCGCCAGTTAATAGTTTGCGCAACGTTGTTGCCATTGCTACAGGCATCGTGGTGTCACGCTCGTCGT
TTGGTATGGCTTCATTCAGCTCCGGTTCCCAACGATCAAGGCGAGTTACATGATCCCCCATGTTGTGCAA
AAAAGCGGTTAGCTCCTTCGGTCCTCCGATCGTTGTCAGAAGTAAGTTGGCCGCAGTGTTATCACTCATG
GTTATGGCAGCACTGCATAATTCTCTTACTGTCATGCCATCCGTAAGATGCTTTTCTGTGACTGGTGAGT
ACTCAACCAAGTCATTCTGAGAATAGTGTATGCGGCGACCGAGTTGCTCTTGCCCGGCGTCAATACGGGA
TAATACCGCGCCACATAGCAGAACTTTAAAAGTGCTCATCATTGGAAAACGTTCTTCGGGGCGAAAACTC
TCAAGGATCTTACCGCTGTTGAGATCCAGTTCGATGTAACCCACTCGTGCACCCAACTGATCTTCAGCAT
CTTTTACTTTCACCAGCGTTTCTGGGTGAGCAAAAACAGGAAGGCAAAATGCCGCAAAAAAGGGAATAAG
GGCGACACGGAAATGTTGAATACTCATACTCTTCCTTTTTCAATATTATTGAAGCATTTATCAGGGTTAT
TGTCTCATGAGCGGATACATATTTGAATGTATTTAGAAAAATAAACAAATAGGGGTTCCGCGCACATTTC
CCCGAAAAGTGCCACCTGACGTCTAAGAAACCATTATTATCATGACATTAACCTATAAAAATAGGCGTAT
CACGAGGCCCTTTCGTCTCGCGCGTTTCGGTGATGACGGTGAAAACCTCTGACACATGCAGCTCCCGGAG
ACGGTCACAGCTTGTCTGTAAGCGGATGCCGGGAGCAGACAAGCCCGTCAGGGCGCGTCAGCGGGTGTTG
GCGGGTGTCGGGGCTGGCTTAACTATGCGGCATCAGAGCAGATTGTACTGAGAGTGCACCATAACGCATT
TAAGCATAAACACGCACTATGCCGTTCTTCTCATGTATATATATATACAGGCAACACGCAGATATAGGTG
CGACGTGAACAGTGAGCTGTATGTGCGCAGCTCGCGTTGCATTTTCGGAAGCGCTCGTTTTCGGAAACGC
TTTGAAGTTCCTATTCCGAAGTTCCTATTCTCTAGCTAGAAAGTATAGGAACTTCAGAGCGCTTTTGAAA
ACCAAAAGCGCTCTGAAGACGCACTTTCAAAAAACCAAAAACGCACCGGACTGTAACGAGCTACTAAAAT
ATTGCGAATACCGCTTCCACAAACATTGCTCAAAAGTATCTCTTTGCTATATATCTCTGTGCTATATCCC
TATATAACCTACCCATCCACCTTTCGCTCCTTGAACTTGCATCTAAACTCGACCTCTACATTTTTTATGT
TTATCTCTAGTATTACTCTTTAGACAAAAAAATTGTAGTAAGAACTATTCATAGAGTGAATCGAAAACAA
TACGAAAATGTAAACATTTCCTATACGTAGTATATAGAGACAAAATAGAAGAAACCGTTCATAATTTTCT
GACCAATGAAGAATCATCAACGCTATCACTTTCTGTTCACAAAGTATGCGCAATCCACATCGGTATAGAA
TATAATCGGGGATGCCTTTATCTTGAAAAAATGCACCCGCAGCTTCGCTAGTAATCAGTAAACGCGGGAA
GTGGAGTCAGGCTTTTTTTATGGAAGAGAAAATAGACACCAAAGTAGCCTTCTTCTAACCTTAACGGACC
TACAGTGCAAAAAGTTATCAAGAGACTGCATTATAGAGCGCACAAAGGAGAAAAAAAGTAATCTAAGATG
CTTTGTTAGAAAAATAGCGCTCTCGGGATGCATTTTTGTAGAACAAAAAAGAAGTATAGATTCTTTGTTG
GTAAAATAGCGCTCTCGCGTTGCATTTCTGTTCTGTAAAAATGCAGCTCAGATTCTTTGTTTGAAAAATT
AGCGCTCTCGCGTTGCATTTTTGTTTTACAAAAATGAAGCACAGATTCTTCGTTGGTAAAATAGCGCTTT
CGCGTTGCATTTCTGTTCTGTAAAAATGCAGCTCAGATTCTTTGTTTGAAAAATTAGCGCTCTCGCGTTG
CATTTTTGTTCTACAAAATGAAGCACAGATGCTTCGTTGCT
